Addgene plasmid #200278: pAAV-ZnF-hSyn-DIO-PSD95FingR-mGreenLantern
Purpose: Genetically encoded fluorescent probe for labelling endogenous excitatory synapses in vivo
Depositing lab: Peter Scheiffele. Depositing organization: University of Basel. Publication: Control of neuronal excitation-inhibition balance by BMP-SMAD1 signaling. Okur Z, Schlauri N, Bitsikas V, Panopoulou M, Karmakar K, Schreiner D, Scheiffele P. bioRxiv 2023 10.1101/2023.03.11.532164.
Backbone
  Vector backbone: pAAV
  Vector type: Mammalian Expression, AAV
Growth in bacteria
  Bacterial resistance: Ampicillin, 100 μg/mL
  Growth temperature: 37°C
  Growth strain: NEB Stable
  Copy number: High Copy
Gene/Insert
  Gene/Insert name: ZnF-FingR-PSD95-mGreenLantern
  Species: M. musculus (mouse)
  Promoter: human Synapsin
  Tag / fusion protein: mGreenLantern (C terminal on insert)
  Cloning method: Restriction Enzyme; 5′ cloning site SgsI (not destroyed); 3′ cloning site NheI (not destroyed)
  Sequencing primers: 5′ CGTCGCCGTCCAGCTCGACCAG
Resource information
  A portion of this plasmid was derived from a plasmid made by: Original clone was obtained from Addgene Plasmid #46295.
Terms and licenses: Academic/Nonprofit Terms; Industry Terms: Not Available to Industry
Depositor comments: Please visit https://doi.org/10.1101/2023.03.11.532164 for bioRxiv preprint.
How to cite: pAAV-ZnF-hSyn-DIO-PSD95FingR-mGreenLantern was a gift from Peter Scheiffele (Addgene plasmid # 200278 ; http://n2t.net/addgene:200278 ; RRID:Addgene_200278)
