[The description below was written by a language model from this plasmid's Addgene catalogue record and pLannotate feature annotations shown in this document.]
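Description:
pAAV-ZnF-hSyn-DIO-PSD95FingR-mGreenLantern is a 6.4 kb AAV transfer plasmid for Cre-dependent, neuron-specific expression of a fluorescent intrabody that labels endogenous excitatory synapses in vivo. The bacterial portion carries a high-copy ColE1/pUC origin, an ampicillin resistance gene with its own promoter, and an f1 origin. The expression cassette lies between AAV2 inverted terminal repeats, which allow it to be packaged into recombinant AAV. One ITR is annotated in full, while the other is detected only as short fragments, a common outcome when these repeat structures are sequenced.

Within the ITRs, the human synapsin I promoter, WPRE and hGH polyadenylation signal all lie on one strand, whereas the coding sequence is annotated on the opposite strand. It is bracketed by oppositely oriented loxP and lox2272 pairs. This is the DIO (double-floxed inverted open reading frame) arrangement: the insert is antisense to the promoter and silent until Cre recombinase inverts it and locks it into the sense orientation, restricting expression to Cre-expressing neurons.

The open reading frame begins with a fibronectin-type scaffold, the PSD95-binding FingR, annotated by homology to a fibronectin. It continues through a partial FLAG-like linker fragment into mGreenLantern, a bright monomeric GFP derivative. These are followed by the CCR5 zinc-finger DNA-binding domain and a fragment matching a human zinc-finger protein, which likely represents a KRAB-type repressor domain. The "ZnF" in the name suggests a matching zinc-finger binding site upstream of the promoter, though none is annotated. In FingR designs, such a site lets unbound probe enter the nucleus and repress its own transcription, which reduces background. The FingR portion derives from an earlier deposited plasmid.
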