Features (pLannotate 1.2.2; 26 found; start..end, strand, type, name):
     62..650     -  rep_origin     ori: high-copy-number ColE1/pMB1/pBR322/pUC origin of replication
    821..1681    -  CDS            AmpR: β-lactamase; bla; confers resistance to ampicillin, carbenicillin, and related antibiotics
   1682..1786    -  promoter       AmpR promoter: bla
   1881..1916    +  CDS            rop (fragment): Rop protein, which maintains plasmids at low copy number; rop
   2018..2067    +  misc_feature   bom (fragment): basis of mobility region from pBR322
   2068..2523    -  rep_origin     f1 ori (sequence partly withheld): f1 bacteriophage origin of replication; arrow indicates direction of (+) strand synthesis
   2542..2593    +  misc_feature   bom (fragment): basis of mobility region from pBR322
   2598..2738    -  repeat_region  AAV2 ITR: inverted terminal repeat of adeno-associated virus serotype 2 inverted
   2778..3254    -  polyA_signal   hGH poly(A) signal: human growth hormone polyadenylation signal
   3286..3874    -  misc_feature   WPRE: woodchuck hepatitis virus posttranscriptional regulatory element
   3874..3898    -  misc_feature   MCS (fragment): pBluescript multiple cloning site
   3899..3932    +  protein_bind   loxP: Cre-mediated recombination occurs in the 8-bp core sequence (GCATACAT). Cre recombinase
   3933..3982    +  intron         β-globin intron (fragment): internally truncated intron from human β-globin
   3983..4016    +  protein_bind   lox2272: Cre-mediated recombination occurs in the 8-bp core sequence (GGATACTT). lox2272 sites are compatible with each other, but incompatible with loxP or loxN sites (Lee and Saito, 1988). Cre recombinase
   4030..4299    +  CDS            FINC_PLEWA (fragment): Experimental evidence at transcript level: Swiss-Prot protein existence level 2. Fibronectins bind cell surfaces and various compounds including collagen, fibrin, heparin, DNA, and actin. Fibronectins are involved in cell adhesion, cell motility, opsonization, wound healing, and maintenance of cell shape. May be involved in osteoblast compaction (By similarity). From Pleurodeles waltl (Iberian ribbed newt).
   4297..4321    +  CDS            3xFLAG (fragment): three tandem FLAG® epitope tags
   4349..5064    +  CDS            mGreenLantern (fragment): monomeric GFP derivative that displays exceptionally high brightness in cells (Campbell et al., 2020)
   5116..5457    +  CDS            CCR5TC: zinc-finger domain from the CCR5-224 (+) zinc-finger nuclease that recognizes the left half-site target sequence in the human CCR5 gene (Perez et al., 2008; Gross et al., 2013)
   5515..5631    +  CDS            ZNF720 (fragment): ZN720_HUMAN - Experimental evidence at protein level: Swiss-Prot protein existence level 1. From Homo sapiens (Human).
   5646..5679    -  protein_bind   loxP: Cre-mediated recombination occurs in the 8-bp core sequence (GCATACAT). Cre recombinase
   5680..5729    +  intron         β-globin intron (fragment): internally truncated intron from human β-globin
   5730..5763    -  protein_bind   lox2272: Cre-mediated recombination occurs in the 8-bp core sequence (GGATACTT). lox2272 sites are compatible with each other, but incompatible with loxP or loxN sites (Lee and Saito, 1988). Cre recombinase
   5770..5787    -  misc_feature   MCS (fragment): pUC18/19 multiple cloning site
   5801..6248    -  promoter       hSyn promoter: human synapsin I promoter; confers neuron-specific expression (Kügler et al., 2003)
   6342..6369    -  repeat_region  AAV2 ITR (fragment): inverted terminal repeat of adeno-associated virus serotype 2 inverted
   6398..6425    -  repeat_region  AAV2 ITR (fragment): inverted terminal repeat of adeno-associated virus serotype 2 inverted
>Addgene plasmid #200278 | pAAV-ZnF-hSyn-DIO-PSD95FingR-mGreenLantern | addgene full sequence | sequence record 392984 | Addgene NGS Result
ACATGTGAGCAAAAGGCCAGCAAAAGGCCAGGAACCGTAAAAAGGCCGCGTTGCTGGCGTTTTTCCATAG
GCTCCGCCCCCCTGACGAGCATCACAAAAATCGACGCTCAAGTCAGAGGTGGCGAAACCCGACAGGACTA
TAAAGATACCAGGCGTTTCCCCCTGGAAGCTCCCTCGTGCGCTCTCCTGTTCCGACCCTGCCGCTTACCG
GATACCTGTCCGCCTTTCTCCCTTCGGGAAGCGTGGCGCTTTCTCATAGCTCACGCTGTAGGTATCTCAG
TTCGGTGTAGGTCGTTCGCTCCAAGCTGGGCTGTGTGCACGAACCCCCCGTTCAGCCCGACCGCTGCGCC
TTATCCGGTAACTATCGTCTTGAGTCCAACCCGGTAAGACACGACTTATCGCCACTGGCAGCAGCCACTG
GTAACAGGATTAGCAGAGCGAGGTATGTAGGCGGTGCTACAGAGTTCTTGAAGTGGTGGCCTAACTACGG
CTACACTAGAAGAACAGTATTTGGTATCTGCGCTCTGCTGAAGCCAGTTACCTTCGGAAAAAGAGTTGGT
AGCTCTTGATCCGGCAAACAAACCACCGCTGGTAGCGGTGGTTTTTTTGTTTGCAAGCAGCAGATTACGC
GCAGAAAAAAAGGATCTCAAGAAGATCCTTTGATCTTTTCTACGGGGTCTGACGCTCAGTGGAACGAAAA
CTCACGTTAAGGGATTTTGGTCATGAGATTATCAAAAAGGATCTTCACCTAGATCCTTTTAAATTAAAAA
TGAAGTTTTAAATCAATCTAAAGTATATATGAGTAAACTTGGTCTGACAGTTACCAATGCTTAATCAGTG
AGGCACCTATCTCAGCGATCTGTCTATTTCGTTCATCCATAGTTGCCTGACTCCCCGTCGTGTAGATAAC
TACGATACGGGAGGGCTTACCATCTGGCCCCAGTGCTGCAATGATACCGCGAGACCCACGCTCACCGGCT
CCAGATTTATCAGCAATAAACCAGCCAGCCGGAAGGGCCGAGCGCAGAAGTGGTCCTGCAACTTTATCCG
CCTCCATCCAGTCTATTAATTGTTGCCGGGAAGCTAGAGTAAGTAGTTCGCCAGTTAATAGTTTGCGCAA
CGTTGTTGCCATTGCTACAGGCATCGTGGTGTCACGCTCGTCGTTTGGTATGGCTTCATTCAGCTCCGGT
TCCCAACGATCAAGGCGAGTTACATGATCCCCCATGTTGTGCAAAAAAGCGGTTAGCTCCTTCGGTCCTC
CGATCGTTGTCAGAAGTAAGTTGGCCGCAGTGTTATCACTCATGGTTATGGCAGCACTGCATAATTCTCT
TACTGTCATGCCATCCGTAAGATGCTTTTCTGTGACTGGTGAGTACTCAACCAAGTCATTCTGAGAATAG
TGTATGCGGCGACCGAGTTGCTCTTGCCCGGCGTCAATACGGGATAATACCGCGCCACATAGCAGAACTT
TAAAAGTGCTCATCATTGGAAAACGTTCTTCGGGGCGAAAACTCTCAAGGATCTTACCGCTGTTGAGATC
CAGTTCGATGTAACCCACTCGTGCACCCAACTGATCTTCAGCATCTTTTACTTTCACCAGCGTTTCTGGG
TGAGCAAAAACAGGAAGGCAAAATGCCGCAAAAAAGGGAATAAGGGCGACACGGAAATGTTGAATACTCA
TACTCTTCCTTTTTCAATATTATTGAAGCATTTATCAGGGTTATTGTCTCATGAGCGGATACATATTTGA
ATGTATTTAGAAAAATAAACAAATAGGGGTTCCGCGCACATTTCCCCGAAAAGTGCCACCTGACGTCTAA
GAAACCATTATTATCATGACATTAACCTATAAAAATAGGCGTATCACGAGGCCCTTTCGTCTCGCGCGTT
TCGGTGATGACGGTGAAAACCTCTGACACATGCAGCTCCCGGAGACGGTCACAGCTTGTCTGTAAGCGGA
TGCCGGGAGCAGACAAGCCCGTCAGGGCGCGTCAGCGGGTGTTGGCGGGTGTCGGGGCTGGCTTAACTAT
GCGGCATCAGAGCAGATTGTACTGAGAGTGCACCATAAAATTGTAAACGTTAATATTTTGTTAAAATTCG
CGTTAAATTTTTGTTAAATCAGCTCATTTTTTAACCAATAGACCGAAATCGGCAAAATCCCTTATAAATC
AAAAGAATAGCCCGAGATAGAGT
[37 nt withheld, positions 2194-2230]
AAAGAACGTGGACTCCAACGTCAAAGG
[141 nt withheld, positions 2258-2398]
G
[46 nt withheld, positions 2400-2445]
A
[95 nt withheld, positions 2447-2541]
TATGCGGTGTGAAATACCGCACAGATGCGTAAGGAGAAAATACCGCATCAGGCGCCCCTGCAGGCAGCTG
CGCGCTCGCTCGCTCACTGAGGCCGCCCGGGCAAAGCCCGGGCGTCGGGCGACCTTTGGTCGCCCGGCCT
CAGTGAGCGAGCGAGCGCGCAGAGAGGGAGTGGCCAACTCCATCACTAGGGGTTCCTGCGGCCGCTCGGT
CCGCACGTGGTTACCTACAAAATCAGAAGGACAGGGAAGGGAGCAGTGGTTCACGCCTGTAATCCCAGCA
ATTTGGGAGGCCAAGGTGGGTAGATCACCTGAGATTAGGAGTTGGAGACCAGCCTGGCCAATATGGTGAA
ACCCCGTCTCTACCAAAAAAACAAAAATTAGCTGAGCCTGGTCATGCATGCCTGGAATCCCAACAACTCG
GGAGGCTGAGGCAGGAGAATCGCTTGAACCCAGGAGGCGGAGATTGCAGTGAGCCAAGATTGTGCCACTG
CACTCCAGCTTGGTTCCCAATAGACCCCGCAGGCCCTACAGGTTGTCTTCCCAACTTGCCCCTTGCTCCA
TACCACCCCCCTCCACCCCATAATATTATAGAAGGACACCTAGTCAGACAAAATGATGCAACTTAATTTT
ATTAGGACAAGGCTGGTGGGCACTGGAGTGGCAACTTCCAGGGCCAGGAGAGGCACTGGGGAGGGGTCAC
AGGGATGCCACCCGTAGATCTCTCGAGCAGCGCTCGGTATCGATGCGGGGAGGCGGCCCAAAGGGAGATC
CGACTCGTCTGAGGGCGAAGGCGAAGACGCGGAAGAGGCCGCAGAGCCGGCAGCAGGCCGCGGGAAGGAA
GGTCCGCTGGATTGAGGGCCGAAGGGACGTAGCAGAAGGACGTCCCGCGCAGAATCCAGGTGGCAACATA
GGCGAGCAGCCAAGGAAAGGACGATGATTTCCCCGACAACACCACGGAATTGTCAGTGCCCAACAGCCGA
GCCCCTGTCCAGCAGCGGGCAAGGCAGGCGGCGATGAGTTCCGCCGTGGCAATAGGGAGGGGGAAAGCGA
AAGTCCCGGAAAGGAGCTGACAGGTGGTGGCAATGCCCCAACCAGTGGGGGTTGCGTCAGCAAACACAGT
GCACACCACGCCACGTTGCCTGACAACGGGCCACAACTCCTCATAAAGAGACAGCAACCAGGATTTATAC
AAGGAGGAGAAAATGAAAGCCATACGGGAAGCAATAGCATGATACAAAGGCATTAAAGCAGCGTATCCAC
ATAGCGTAAAAGGAGCAACATAGTTAAGAATACCAGTCAATCTTTCACAAATTTTGTAATCCAGAGGTTG
ATTATCGATAAGCTTGATATCGAATTCATAACTTCGTATAGCATACATTATACGAAGTTATTCTTTGCAC
CATTCTAAAGAATAACAGTGATAATTTCTGGGTTAAGGCAAATAACTTCGTATAGGATACTTTATACGAA
GTTATGCTAGCCACCATGCTCGAAGTCAAGGAAGCATCACCAACCAGCATCCAGATCAGCTGGGTGCTCC
ACTTGCGCCACGTTCGCTACTACCGCATCACCTACGGTGAAACTGGTGGCAATAGCCCTGTCCAGGAATT
CACCGTGCCTGGCAGCAAGTCCACTGCTACCATCAGCGGCCTGAAACCTGGTGTCGACTATACCATCACG
GTGTACGCCGTCACGATCTTCAGCGCCTACCGCTCCGCCTGGCCGCCGATCTCCATCAACTACCGCACCG
GAACCGATTACAAGGATGACGACGATAAGGGTAGCGGCTCCAGTAGATCTGGGCAATTGGTGAGCAAGGG
CGAGGAGCTGTTCACCGGGGTGGTGCCCATCCTGGTCGAGCTGGACGGCGACGTAAACGGCCACAAGTTC
AGCGTCCGCGGCGAGGGCGAGGGCGATGCCACCAACGGCAAGCTGACCCTGAAGTTCATCTGCACCACCG
GCAAGCTGCCCGTGCCCTGGCCCACCCTCGTGACCACCTTAGGCTACGGCGTGGCCTGCTTCGCCCGCTA
CCCCGACCACATGAAGCAGCACGACTTCTTCAAGTCCGCCATGCCCGAAGGCTACGTCCAGGAGCGCACC
ATCTCTTTCAAGGACGACGGTACCTACAAGACCCGCGCCGAGGTGAAGTTCGAGGGCGACACCCTGGTGA
ACCGCATCGTGCTGAAGGGCATCGACTTCAAGGAGGACGGCAACATCCTGGGGCACAAGCTGGAGTACAA
CTTCAACAGCCACAAGGTCTATATCACGGCCGACAAGCAGAAGAACGGCATCAAGGCTAACTTCAAGACC
CGCCACAACGTTGAGGACGGCGGCGTGCAGCTCGCCGACCACTACCAGCAGAACACCCCCATCGGCGACG
GCCCCGTGCTGCTGCCCGACAACCACTACCTGAGCCATCAGTCCAAACTGAGCAAAGACCCCAACGAGAA
GCGCGATCACATGGTCCTGAAGGAGAGGGTGACCGCCGCCGGGATTACACATGACATGGACGAGCTGTAC
AAGACTAGTTCTAGGGGAGCTGGCGCTGGAGCGGGTGCAGGGGCTGGCTCTAGATTCCAGTGCCGGATCT
GCATGCGGAACTTCAGCGACCGGTCCAACCTGAGCAGGCACATCAGAACCCACACCGGAGAAAAGCCCTT
CGCCTGCGACATTTGCGGCCGGAAGTTCGCCATCAGCAGCAACCTGAACAGCCACACCAAGATCCACACT
GGCAGCCAGAAACCTTTCCAGTGCAGAATTTGTATGAGAAACTTTAGCAGAAGCGACAACCTGGCCAGAC
ACATCCGGACACATACTGGTGAAAAACCTTTTGCCTGTGATATCTGTGGCAGAAAGTTTGCCACCTCCGG
CAATCTGACCCGGCACACAAAGATTCACCTGCGGGGCAGCCAGCTATCGATTGTCGACGCTCCTGAACAA
CGTGAAGGTGCTTCTCAAGTTTCTGTTTCTGTTACTTTTGAAGATGTTGCTGTTCTTTTTACTCGTGATG
AATGGAAAAAACTTGATCTTTCTCAACGTTCTCTTTATCGTGAAGTTATGCTTGAAAATTATTCTAATCT
TGCTTCTATGGCTTAAGGCGCGCCATAACTTCGTATAATGTATGCTATACGAAGTTATTAAGAGGTTTCA
TATTGCTAATAGCAGCTACAATCCAGCTACCATTCTGCATAACTTCGTATAAAGTATCCTATACGAAGTT
ATTCCGGAGTCGACTCTAGAGGATCCGGTACCTTCTCGACTGCGCTCTCAGGCACGACACGACTCCTCCG
CTGCCCACCGCAGACTGAGGCAGCGCTGAGTCGCCGGCGCCGCAGCGCAGATGGTCGCGCCCGTGCCCCC
CTATCTCGCGCCTCGCGTGGTGCGGTCCGGCTGGGCCGGCGGCGGCGCGGACGCGACCAAGGTGGCCGGG
AAGGGGAGTTTGCGGGGGACCGGCGAGTGACGTCAGCGCGCCTTCAGTGCTGAGGCGGCGGTGGCGCGCG
CCGCCAGGCGGGGGCGAAGGCACTGTCCGCGGTGCTGAAGCTGGCAGTGCGCACGCGCCTCGCCGCATCC
TGTTTCCCCTCCCCCTCTCTGATAGGGGATGCGCAATTTGGGGAATGGGGGTTGGGTGCTTGTCCAGTGG
GTCGGGGTCGGTCGTCAGGTAGGCACCCCCACCCCGCCTCATCCTGGTCCTAAAACCCACTTGCACTCAT
ACGCAGGGCCCTCTGCAGTCTAGGACGATGAGGATGACTCTACGCGTGCGGCCGCAGGAACCCCTAGTGA
TGGAGTTGGCCACTCCCTCTCTGCGCGCTCGCTCGCTCACTGAGGCCGGGCGACCAAAGGTCGCCCGACG
CCCGGGCGGCCTCAGTGAGCGAGCGAGCGCGCAGCTGCCTGCAGG
